>Addgene plasmid #172175 | pJH857 | addgene full sequence | sequence record 339056 | Addgene NGS Result
GTGGTTTTTCTTTTCACCAGTGAGACGGGCAACAGCTGATTGCCCTTCACCGCCTGGCCCTGAGAGAGTT
GCAGCAAGCGGTCCACGCTGGTTTGCCCCAGCAGGCGAAAATCCTGTTTGATGGTGGTTAACGGCGGGAT
ATAACATGAGCTGTCTTCGGTATCGTCGTATCCCACTACCGAGATATCCGCACCAACGCGCAGCCCGGAC
TCGGTAATGGCGCGCATTGCGCCCAGCGCCATCTGATCGTTGGCAACCAGCATCGCAGTGGGAACGATGC
CCTCATTCAGCATTTGCATGGTTTGTTGAAAACCGGACATGGCACTCCAGTCGCCTTCCCGTTCCGCTAT
CGGCTGAATTTGATTGCGAGTGAGATATTTATGCCAGCCAGCCAGACGCAGACGCGCCGAGACAGAACTT
AATGGGCCCGCTAACAGCGCGATTTGCTGGTGACCCAATGCGACCAGATGCTCCACGCCCAGTCGCGTAC
CGTCTTCATGGGAGAAAATAATACTGTTGATGGGTGTCTGGTCAGAGACATCAAGAAATAACGCCGGAAC
ATTAGTGCAGGCAGCTTCCACAGCAATGGCATCCTGGTCATCCAGCGGATAGTTAATGATCAGCCCACTG
ACGCGTTGCGCGAGAAGATTGTGCACCGCCGCTTTACAGGCTTCGACGCCGCTTCGTTCTACCATCGACA
CCACCACGCTGGCACCCAGTTGATCGGCGCGAGATTTAATCGCCGCGACAATTTGCGACGGCGCGTGCAG
GGCCAGACTGGAGGTGGCAACGCCAATCAGCAACGACTGTTTGCCCGCCAGTTGTTGTGCCACGCGGTTG
GGAATGTAATTCAGCTCCGCCATCGCCGCTTCCACTTTTTCCCGCGTTTTCGCAGAAACGTGGCTGGCCT
GGTTCACCACGCGGGAAACGGTCTGATAAGAGACACCGGCATACTCTGCGACATCGTATAACGTTACTGG
TTTCACATTCACCACCCTGAATTGACTCTCTTCCGGGCGCTATCATGCCATACCGCGAAAGGTTTTGCGC
CATTCGATGGTGTCCGGGATCTCGACGCTCTCCCTTATGCGACTCCTGCATTAGGAAGCAGCCCAGTAGT
AGGTTGAGGCCGTTGAGCACCGCCGCCGCAAGGAATGGTGCATGCAAGGAGATGGCGCCCAACAGTCCCC
CGGCCACGGGGCCTGCCACCATACCCACGCCGAAACAAGCGCTCATGAGCCCGAAGTGGCGAGCCCGATC
TTCCCCATCGGTGATGTCGGCGATATAGGCGCCAGCAACCGCACCTGTGGCGCCGGTGATGCCGGCCACG
ATGCGTCCGGCGTAGAGGATCGAGATCTCGATCCCGCGAAATTAATACGACTCACTATAGGGGAATTGTG
AGCGGATAACAATTCCCCTCTAGAAATAATTTTGTTTAACTTTAAGAAGGAGATATACCATGGGCAGCAG
CCATCATCATCATCATCACAGCAGCGGCGAAAACCTGTATTTTCAGGGCATGATGGGCAGCAGCATGAGC
GACTCAGAAGTCAATCAAGAAGCTAAGCCAGAGGTCAAGCCAGAAGTCAAGCCTGAGACTCACATCAATT
TAAAGGTGTCCGATGGGTCTTCAGAGATCTTCTTCAAGATCAAAAAGACCACTCCTTTAAGAAGGCTGAT
GGAAGCGTTCGCTAAAAGACAGGGTAAGGAAATGGACTCCTTAAGATTCTTGTACGACGGTATTAGAATT
CAAGCTGATCAGACCCCTGAAGATTTGGACATGGAGGATAACGATATTATTGAGGCTCACAGAGAACAGA
TTGGTGGTCATATGATTAAGAAGATGGCGACTGAAGATCTGGATCGTTTTGGCGAAAAAATTATTGAAGG
ATTTCAGTTATCTGACGACGATTTACGCGCTTTGCTTAGCCTGGAATCGGAAGAAGAATTGGAAAAGCTG
TATTACGTCGCACGTAAAGTACGCAACCATTACTTTGGAAATCGCGTATTCCTGAACTGTTTTATCTACT
TCAGCACATACTGCAAAAACCAATGTGCGTTTTGCTATTATAACTGCAAAAACGAAATTAACCGCTATCG
TTTGTCCCGCGAAGAAATCAAAGAGACTTGCAAGGCCCTTAAAGGTGCGGGTTTCCATATGATTGATCTG
ACTATGGGGGAGGATCCCTATTATTACGAAGAACCTGATCGCTTCGTGGAGCTGGTCCAAATGGTTAAGA
ATGAGCTTGGACTTCCAATCATGATTTCGCCAGGAGTAATGGATAATGCTACCCTTTTAAAAGCACGCGA
AAAGGGAGCTAATTTCTTCGCCTTATATCAAGAAACCTATGATCAAGAATTGTACGAAAAGTTGCGCGTA
GGTCAGTCGTTCAAGGGCCGCTACAATACTCGTCGTTTTGCTAAAGAACAAGGGTATTGCATTGAAGACG
GTATCTTAACGGGAGTCGGGAACGATATCGAGTCAACGATCAAATCTTTACGCGGCATGAAATCAAATGA
TCCCGACATGGTTCGCGTGATGACTTTCTTACCCCAGGAAGGAACTCCCCTTGAGCGTTTTAAGGAAAAT
AGTAACCTGAGCGAACTGAAAATCATTGCGATCTTGCGTCTGATCTTTCCGAAGTGCTTAATCCCCGCGT
CGTTGGACCTGGAAGGGATCGACGGGATGGTACACCGTCTTAACGCAGGTGCTAATATCGTGACTAGCAT
CCTTCCTAGTGATTCAAAACTTGAGGGAGTTGCTAACTACGATCGTGACCTGGAAGAGCGCGACCGCGAC
ATTAAAAGCGTCATCAAGCGCCTTGAGGGAATGGGCATGGAACCAGCGCCACAGGCGGAATTCGAGACTG
TACTGCGCTGCTAATAACAAAGCCCGAAAGGAAGCTGAGTTGGCTGCTGCCACCGCTGAGCAATAACTAG
CATAACCCCTTGGGGCCTCTAAACGGGTCTTGAGGGGTTTTTTGCTGAAAGGAGGAACTATATCCGGATT
GGCGAATGGG
[124 nt withheld, positions 3021-3144]
C
[91 nt withheld, positions 3146-3236]
A
[49 nt withheld, positions 3238-3286]
CCTTTGACGTTGGAGTCCACGTTCTTT
[37 nt withheld, positions 3314-3350]
ACCCTATCTCGGTCTATTCTTTTGATTTATAAGGGATTTTGCCGATTTCGGCCTATTGGTTAAAAAATGA
GCTGATTTAACAAAAATTTAACGCGAATTTTAACAAAATATTAACGCTTACAATTTAGGTGGCACTTTTC
GGGGAAATGTGCGCGGAACCCCTATTTGTTTATTTTTCTAAATACATTCAAATATGTATCCGCTCATGAA
TTAATTCTTAGAAAAACTCATCGAGCATCAAATGAAACTGCAATTTATTCATATCAGGATTATCAATACC
ATATTTTTGAAAAAGCCGTTTCTGTAATGAAGGAGAAAACTCACCGAGGCAGTTCCATAGGATGGCAAGA
TCCTGGTATCGGTCTGCGATTCCGACTCGTCCAACATCAATACAACCTATTAATTTCCCCTCGTCAAAAA
TAAGGTTATCAAGTGAGAAATCACCATGAGTGACGACTGAATCCGGTGAGAATGGCAAAAGTTTATGCAT
TTCTTTCCAGACTTGTTCAACAGGCCAGCCATTACGCTCGTCATCAAAATCACTCGCATCAACCAAACCG
TTATTCATTCGTGATTGCGCCTGAGCGAGACGAAATACGCGATCGCTGTTAAAAGGACAATTACAAACAG
GAATCGAATGCAACCGGCGCAGGAACACTGCCAGCGCATCAACAATATTTTCACCTGAATCAGGATATTC
TTCTAATACCTGGAATGCTGTTTTCCCGGGGATCGCAGTGGTGAGTAACCATGCATCATCAGGAGTACGG
ATAAAATGCTTGATGGTCGGAAGAGGCATAAATTCCGTCAGCCAGTTTAGTCTGACCATCTCATCTGTAA
CATCATTGGCAACGCTACCTTTGCCATGTTTCAGAAACAACTCTGGCGCATCGGGCTTCCCATACAATCG
ATAGATTGTCGCACCTGATTGCCCGACATTATCGCGAGCCCATTTATACCCATATAAATCAGCATCCATG
TTGGAATTTAATCGCGGCCTAGAGCAAGACGTTTCCCGTTGAATATGGCTCATAACACCCCTTGTATTAC
TGTTTATGTAAGCAGACAGTTTTATTGTTCATGACCAAAATCCCTTAACGTGAGTTTTCGTTCCACTGAG
CGTCAGACCCCGTAGAAAAGATCAAAGGATCTTCTTGAGATCCTTTTTTTCTGCGCGTAATCTGCTGCTT
GCAAACAAAAAAACCACCGCTACCAGCGGTGGTTTGTTTGCCGGATCAAGAGCTACCAACTCTTTTTCCG
AAGGTAACTGGCTTCAGCAGAGCGCAGATACCAAATACTGTCCTTCTAGTGTAGCCGTAGTTAGGCCACC
ACTTCAAGAACTCTGTAGCACCGCCTACATACCTCGCTCTGCTAATCCTGTTACCAGTGGCTGCTGCCAG
TGGCGATAAGTCGTGTCTTACCGGGTTGGACTCAAGACGATAGTTACCGGATAAGGCGCAGCGGTCGGGC
TGAACGGGGGGTTCGTGCACACAGCCCAGCTTGGAGCGAACGACCTACACCGAACTGAGATACCTACAGC
GTGAGCTATGAGAAAGCGCCACGCTTCCCGAAGGGAGAAAGGCGGACAGGTATCCGGTAAGCGGCAGGGT
CGGAACAGGAGAGCGCACGAGGGAGCTTCCAGGGGGAAACGCCTGGTATCTTTATAGTCCTGTCGGGTTT
CGCCACCTCTGACTTGAGCGTCGATTTTTGTGATGCTCGTCAGGGGGGCGGAGCCTATGGAAAAACGCCA
GCAACGCGGCCTTTTTACGGTTCCTGGCCTTTTGCTGGCCTTTTGCTCACATGTTCTTTCCTGCGTTATC
CCCTGATTCTGTGGATAACCGTATTACCGCCTTTGAGTGAGCTGATACCGCTCGCCGCAGCCGAACGACC
GAGCGCAGCGAGTCAGTGAGCGAGGAAGCGGAAGAGCGCCTGATGCGGTATTTTCTCCTTACGCATCTGT
GCGGTATTTCACACCGCAATGGTGCACTCTCAGTACAATCTGCTCTGATGCCGCATAGTTAAGCCAGTAT
ACACTCCGCTATCGCTACGTGACTGGGTCATGGCTGCGCCCCGACACCCGCCAACACCCGCTGACGCGCC
CTGACGGGCTTGTCTGCTCCCGGCATCCGCTTACAGACAAGCTGTGACCGTCTCCGGGAGCTGCATGTGT
CAGAGGTTTTCACCGTCATCACCGAAACGCGCGAGGCAGCTGCGGTAAAGCTCATCAGCGTGGTCGTGAA
GCGATTCACAGATGTCTGCCTGTTCATCCGCGTCCAGCTCGTTGAGTTTCTCCAGAAGCGTTAATGTCTG
GCTTCTGATAAAGCGGGCCATGTTAAGGGCGGTTTTTTCCTGTTTGGTCACTGATGCCTCCGTGTAAGGG
GGATTTCTGTTCATGGGGGTAATGATACCGATGAAACGAGAGAGGATGCTCACGATACGGGTTACTGATG
ATGAACATGCCCGGTTACTGGAACGTTGTGAGGGTAAACAACTGGCGGTATGGATGCGGCGGGACCAGAG
AAAAATCACTCAGGGTCAATGCCAGCGCTTCGTTAATACAGATGTAGGTGTTCCACAGGGTAGCCAGCAG
CATCCTGCGATGCAGATCCGGAACATAATGGTGCAGGGCGCTGACTTCCGCGTTTCCAGACTTTACGAAA
CACGGAAACCGAAGACCATTCATGTTGTTGCTCAGGTCGCAGACGTTTTGCAGCAGCAGTCGCTTCACGT
TCGCTCGCGTATCGGTGATTCATTCTGCTAACCAGTAAGGCAACCCCGCCAGCCTAGCCGGGTCCTCAAC
GACAGGAGCACGATCATGCGCACCCGTGGGGCCGCCATGCCGGCGATAATGGCCTGCTTCTCGCCGAAAC
GTTTGGTGGCGGGACCAGTGACGAAGGCTTGAGCGAGGGCGTGCAAGATTCCGAATACCGCAAGCGACAG
GCCGATCATCGTCGCGCTCCAGCGAAAGCGGTCCTCGCCGAAAATGACCCAGAGCGCTGCCGGCACCTGT
CCTACGAGTTGCATGATAAAGAAGACAGTCATAAGTGCGGCGACGATAGTCATGCCCCGCGCCCACCGGA
AGGAGCTGACTGGGTTGAAGGCTCTCAAGGGCATCGGTCGAGATCCCGGTGCCTAATGAGTGAGCTAACT
TACATTAATTGCGTTGCGCTCACTGCCCGCTTTCCAGTCGGGAAACCTGTCGTGCCAGCTGCATTAATGA
ATCGGCCAACGCGCGGGGAGAGGCGGTTTGCGTATTGGGCGCCAGG
Features (pLannotate 1.2.2; 21 found; start..end, strand, type, name):
    987..1064    -  promoter       lacI promoter: lacI
   1072..1351    -  CDS            TcR (fragment): tetracycline efflux protein; tet; confers resistance to tetracycline
   1373..1391    +  promoter       T7 promoter: promoter for bacteriophage T7 RNA polymerase
   1392..1416    +  protein_bind   lac operator: The lac repressor binds to the lac operator to inhibit transcription in E. coli. This inhibition can be relieved by adding lactose or isopropyl-β-D-thiogalactopyranoside (IPTG). lac repressor encoded by lacI
   1431..1453    +  RBS            RBS: efficient ribosome binding site from bacteriophage T7 gene 10 (Olins and Rangwala, 1989)
   1472..1488    +  CDS            capTEV™ (fragment): composite tag for in vivo biotinylation, TEV protease cleavage, and 6xHis tagging
   1499..1519    +  CDS            TEV site: tobacco etch virus (TEV) protease recognition and cleavage site
   1541..1828    +  CDS            SUMO: cleavable ubiquitin-like protein tag; S. cerevisiae SMT3 (truncated)
   1832..2881    +  CDS            pylB: PYLB_METAC - Experimental evidence at protein level: Swiss-Prot protein existence level 1. Catalyzes the isomerization of L-lysine to (2R,3R)-3- methylornithine via a radical-based mechanism (Probable). Is required for the biosynthesis of pyrrolysine. From Methanosarcina acetivorans (strain ATCC 35395 / DSM 2834 / JCM 12185 / C2A).
   2885..2929    +  CDS            SET1 (fragment): solubility-enhancement tag derived from T7 phage gene 10B
   2937..2984    +  terminator     T7 terminator: transcription terminator for bacteriophage T7 RNA polymerase
   3021..3449    +  rep_origin     f1 ori (sequence partly withheld): f1 bacteriophage origin of replication; arrow indicates direction of (+) strand synthesis
   3502..3559    +  promoter       AmpR promoter (fragment): bla
   3568..4383    -  CDS            KanR: aminoglycoside phosphotransferase; aph(3')-Ia; confers resistance to kanamycin in bacteria or G418 (Geneticin®) in eukaryotes
   4505..5093    +  rep_origin     ori: high-copy-number ColE1/pMB1/pBR322/pUC origin of replication
   5279..5418    -  misc_feature   bom: basis of mobility region from pBR322
   5520..5711    -  CDS            rop: Rop protein, which maintains plasmids at low copy number; rop
   5728..6108    +  CDS            YPB1_ECOLX: Protein predicted: Swiss-Prot protein existence level 4. From Escherichia coli.
   6180..6471    -  CDS            TcR (fragment): tetracycline efflux protein; tet; confers resistance to tetracycline
   6486..6507    -  protein_bind   CAP binding site: CAP binding activates transcription in the presence of cAMP. E. coli catabolite activator protein
   6520..986     -  CDS            lacI (across the origin): lac repressor; lacI; The lac repressor binds to the lac operator to inhibit transcription in E. coli. This inhibition can be relieved by adding lactose or isopropyl-β-D-thiogalactopyranoside (IPTG).
