[The description below was written by a language model from this plasmid's Addgene catalogue record and pLannotate feature annotations shown in this document.]
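Description:
pJH857 is a bacterial expression plasmid built on a pET28a-type, pBR322-derived backbone (6,616 nt in the sequenced record) for overexpression and purification of the pyrrolysine biosynthesis enzyme PylB. It replicates in E. coli from a ColE1/pMB1-family origin accompanied by the bom mobility region and the rop gene. The catalogue lists it as high copy, although rop normally moderates copy number. Selection is by kanamycin through an aph(3')-Ia resistance gene. An f1 phage origin is also present, along with short remnants of the tetracycline resistance gene and an AmpR promoter fragment, which are backbone leftovers rather than functional markers.

The payload is a T7 promoter/lac operator cassette with the T7 gene 10 ribosome binding site driving a fusion protein ordered as His6 tag, TEV protease cleavage site, yeast SMT3-derived SUMO domain, and PylB, followed by a T7 terminator. The PylB coding sequence is described as a synthetic, optimised wild-type version and matches the Methanosarcina acetivorans protein, which converts L-lysine to (2R,3R)-3-methylornithine by a radical-based mechanism, a reaction required for pyrrolysine biosynthesis. A plasmid-borne lacI gene with its own promoter supplies lac repressor, keeping the promoter silent until IPTG or lactose is added, in a host that provides T7 RNA polymerase. The His6 tag allows metal-affinity purification, SUMO commonly aids solubility, and the TEV site permits removal of the histidine tag. The small "capTEV" and "SET1" fragment annotations probably reflect the His tag and residual vector sequence upstream of the terminator rather than intended tags. The insert was assembled by Gibson cloning, and the plasmid comes from work on directed evolution of the pyrrolysine pathway.
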