Addgene plasmid #172175: pJH857
Purpose: PylB overexpression and purification
Depositing lab: Matthew Bennett. Depositing organization: Rice University. Publication: Improved pyrrolysine biosynthesis through phage assisted non-continuous directed evolution of the complete pathway. Ho JML, Miller CA, Smith KA, Mattia JR, Bennett MR. Nat Commun. 2021 Jun 24;12(1):3914. doi: 10.1038/s41467-021-24183-9. PubMed 34168131.
Backbone
  Vector backbone: pBR322
  Vector type: Bacterial Expression
Growth in bacteria
  Bacterial resistance: Kanamycin, 50 μg/mL
  Growth temperature: 37°C
  Growth strain: NEB Stable
  Copy number: High Copy
Gene/Insert
  Gene/Insert name: PT7/Lac-[His6-TEV-SUMO-PylB.WTopt]
  Species: Synthetic
  Mutation: pET28a_LacI_PT7/Lac-[His6-TEV-SUMO-PylBopt]
  Cloning method: Gibson Cloning
Terms and licenses: Academic/Nonprofit Terms; Industry Terms: Not Available to Industry
How to cite: pJH857 was a gift from Matthew Bennett (Addgene plasmid # 172175 ; http://n2t.net/addgene:172175 ; RRID:Addgene_172175)
